>Addgene plasmid #135629 | pET51b-NAD-cpLuc2 | addgene full sequence | sequence record 268981 | Addgene NGS Result
TGGCGAATGGG
[124 nt withheld, positions 12-135]
C
[91 nt withheld, positions 137-227]
A
[49 nt withheld, positions 229-277]
CCTTTGACGTTGGAGTCCACGTTCTTT
[37 nt withheld, positions 305-341]
ACCCTATCTCGGTCTATTCTTTTGATTTATAAGGGATTTTGCCGATTTCGGCCTATTGGTTAAAAAATGA
GCTGATTTAACAAAAATTTAACGCGAATTTTAACAAAATATTAACGTTTACAATTTCTGGCGGCACGATG
GCATGAGATTATCAAAAAGGATCTTCACCTAGATCCTTTTAAATTAAAAATGAAGTTTTAAATCAATCTA
AAGTATATATGAGTAAACTTGGTCTGACAGTTACCAATGCTTAATCAGTGAGGCACCTATCTCAGCGATC
TGTCTATTTCGTTCATCCATAGTTGCCTGACTCCCCGTCGTGTAGATAACTACGATACGGGAGGGCTTAC
CATCTGGCCCCAGTGCTGCAATGATACCGCGAGACCCACGCTCACCGGCTCCAGATTTATCAGCAATAAA
CCAGCCAGCCGGAAGGGCCGAGCGCAGAAGTGGTCCTGCAACTTTATCCGCCTCCATCCAGTCTATTAAT
TGTTGCCGGGAAGCTAGAGTAAGTAGTTCGCCAGTTAATAGTTTGCGCAACGTTGTTGCCATTGCTACAG
GCATCGTGGTGTCACGCTCGTCGTTTGGTATGGCTTCATTCAGCTCCGGTTCCCAACGATCAAGGCGAGT
TACATGATCCCCCATGTTGTGCAAAAAAGCGGTTAGCTCCTTCGGTCCTCCGATCGTTGTCAGAAGTAAG
TTGGCCGCAGTGTTATCACTCATGGTTATGGCAGCACTGCATAATTCTCTTACTGTCATGCCATCCGTAA
GATGCTTTTCTGTGACTGGTGAGTACTCAACCAAGTCATTCTGAGAATAGTGTATGCGGCGACCGAGTTG
CTCTTGCCCGGCGTCAATACGGGATAATACCGCGCCACATAGCAGAACTTTAAAAGTGCTCATCATTGGA
AAACGTTCTTCGGGGCGAAAACTCTCAAGGATCTTACCGCTGTTGAGATCCAGTTCGATGTAACCCACTC
GTGCACCCAACTGATCTTCAGCATCTTTTACTTTCACCAGCGTTTCTGGGTGAGCAAAAACAGGAAGGCA
AAATGCCGCAAAAAAGGGAATAAGGGCGACACGGAAATGTTGAATACTCATACTCTTCCTTTTTCAATCA
TGATTGAAGCATTTATCAGGGTTATTGTCTCATGAGCGGATACATATTTGAATGTATTTAGAAAAATAAA
CAAATAGGTCATGACCAAAATCCCTTAACGTGAGTTTTCGTTCCACTGAGCGTCAGACCCCGTAGAAAAG
ATCAAAGGATCTTCTTGAGATCCTTTTTTTCTGCGCGTAATCTGCTGCTTGCAAACAAAAAAACCACCGC
TACCAGCGGTGGTTTGTTTGCCGGATCAAGAGCTACCAACTCTTTTTCCGAAGGTAACTGGCTTCAGCAG
AGCGCAGATACCAAATACTGTCCTTCTAGTGTAGCCGTAGTTAGGCCACCACTTCAAGAACTCTGTAGCA
CCGCCTACATACCTCGCTCTGCTAATCCTGTTACCAGTGGCTGCTGCCAGTGGCGATAAGTCGTGTCTTA
CCGGGTTGGACTCAAGACGATAGTTACCGGATAAGGCGCAGCGGTCGGGCTGAACGGGGGGTTCGTGCAC
ACAGCCCAGCTTGGAGCGAACGACCTACACCGAACTGAGATACCTACAGCGTGAGCTATGAGAAAGCGCC
ACGCTTCCCGAAGGGAGAAAGGCGGACAGGTATCCGGTAAGCGGCAGGGTCGGAACAGGAGAGCGCACGA
GGGAGCTTCCAGGGGGAAACGCCTGGTATCTTTATAGTCCTGTCGGGTTTCGCCACCTCTGACTTGAGCG
TCGATTTTTGTGATGCTCGTCAGGGGGGCGGAGCCTATGGAAAAACGCCAGCAACGCGGCCTTTTTACGG
TTCCTGGCCTTTTGCTGGCCTTTTGCTCACATGTTCTTTCCTGCGTTATCCCCTGATTCTGTGGATAACC
GTATTACCGCCTTTGAGTGAGCTGATACCGCTCGCCGCAGCCGAACGACCGAGCGCAGCGAGTCAGTGAG
CGAGGAAGCGGAAGAGCGCCTGATGCGGTATTTTCTCCTTACGCATCTGTGCGGTATTTCACACCGCAAT
GGTGCACTCTCAGTACAATCTGCTCTGATGCCGCATAGTTAAGCCAGTATACACTCCGCTATCGCTACGT
GACTGGGTCATGGCTGCGCCCCGACACCCGCCAACACCCGCTGACGCGCCCTGACGGGCTTGTCTGCTCC
CGGCATCCGCTTACAGACAAGCTGTGACCGTCTCCGGGAGCTGCATGTGTCAGAGGTTTTCACCGTCATC
ACCGAAACGCGCGAGGCAGCTGCGGTAAAGCTCATCAGCGTGGTCGTGAAGCGATTCACAGATGTCTGCC
TGTTCATCCGCGTCCAGCTCGTTGAGTTTCTCCAGAAGCGTTAATGTCTGGCTTCTGATAAAGCGGGCCA
TGTTAAGGGCGGTTTTTTCCTGTTTGGTCACTGATGCCTCCGTGTAAGGGGGATTTCTGTTCATGGGGGT
AATGATACCGATGAAACGAGAGAGGATGCTCACGATACGGGTTACTGATGATGAACATGCCCGGTTACTG
GAACGTTGTGAGGGTAAACAACTGGCGGTATGGATGCGGCGGGACCAGAGAAAAATCACTCAGGGTCAAT
GCCAGCGCTTCGTTAATACAGATGTAGGTGTTCCACAGGGTAGCCAGCAGCATCCTGCGATGCAGATCCG
GAACATAATGGTGCAGGGCGCTGACTTCCGCGTTTCCAGACTTTACGAAACACGGAAACCGAAGACCATT
CATGTTGTTGCTCAGGTCGCAGACGTTTTGCAGCAGCAGTCGCTTCACGTTCGCTCGCGTATCGGTGATT
CATTCTGCTAACCAGTAAGGCAACCCCGCCAGCCTAGCCGGGTCCTCAACGACAGGAGCACGATCATGCT
AGTCATGCCCCGCGCCCACCGGAAGGAGCTGACTGGGTTGAAGGCTCTCAAGGGCATCGGTCGAGATCCC
GGTGCCTAATGAGTGAGCTAACTTACATTAATTGCGTTGCGCTCACTGCCCGCTTTCCAGTCGGGAAACC
TGTCGTGCCAGCTGCATTAATGAATCGGCCAACGCGCGGGGAGAGGCGGTTTGCGTATTGGGCGCCAGGG
TGGTTTTTCTTTTCACCAGTGAGACGGGCAACAGCTGATTGCCCTTCACCGCCTGGCCCTGAGAGAGTTG
CAGCAAGCGGTCCACGCTGGTTTGCCCCAGCAGGCGAAAATCCTGTTTGATGGTGGTTAACGGCGGGATA
TAACATGAGCTGTCTTCGGTATCGTCGTATCCCACTACCGAGATGTCCGCACCAACGCGCAGCCCGGACT
CGGTAATGGCGCGCATTGCGCCCAGCGCCATCTGATCGTTGGCAACCAGCATCGCAGTGGGAACGATGCC
CTCATTCAGCATTTGCATGGTTTGTTGAAAACCGGACATGGCACTCCAGTCGCCTTCCCGTTCCGCTATC
GGCTGAATTTGATTGCGAGTGAGATATTTATGCCAGCCAGCCAGACGCAGACGCGCCGAGACAGAACTTA
ATGGGCCCGCTAACAGCGCGATTTGCTGGTGACCCAATGCGACCAGATGCTCCACGCCCAGTCGCGTACC
GTCTTCATGGGAGAAAATAATACTGTTGATGGGTGTCTGGTCAGAGACATCAAGAAATAACGCCGGAACA
TTAGTGCAGGCAGCTTCCACAGCAATGGCATCCTGGTCATCCAGCGGATAGTTAATGATCAGCCCACTGA
CGCGTTGCGCGAGAAGATTGTGCACCGCCGCTTTACAGGCTTCGACGCCGCTTCGTTCTACCATCGACAC
CACCACGCTGGCACCCAGTTGATCGGCGCGAGATTTAATCGCCGCGACAATTTGCGACGGCGCGTGCAGG
GCCAGACTGGAGGTGGCAACGCCAATCAGCAACGACTGTTTGCCCGCCAGTTGTTGTGCCACGCGGTTGG
GAATGTAATTCAGCTCCGCCATCGCCGCTTCCACTTTTTCCCGCGTTTTCGCAGAAACGTGGCTGGCCTG
GTTCACCACGCGGGAAACGGTCTGATAAGAGACACCGGCATACTCTGCGACATCGTATAACGTTACTGGT
TTCACATTCACCACCCTGAATTGACTCTCTTCCGGGCGCTATCATGCCATACCGCGAAAGGTTTTGCGCC
ATTCGATGGTGTCCGGGATCTCGACGCTCTCCCTTATGCGACTCCTGCATTAGGAAGCAGCCCAGTAGTA
GGTTGAGGCCGTTGAGCACCGCCGCCGCAAGGAATGGTGCATGCAAGGAGATGGCGCCCAACAGTCCCCC
GGCCACGGGGCCTGCCACCATACCCACGCCGAAACAAGCGCTCATGAGCCCGAAGTGGCGAGCCCGATCT
TCCCCATCGGTGATGTCGGCGATATAGGCGCCAGCAACCGCACCTGTGGCGCCGGTGATGCCGGCCACGA
TGCGTCCGGCGTAGAGGATCGAGATCGATCTCGATCCCGCGAAATTAATACGACTCACTATAGGGGAATT
GTGAGCGGATAACAATTCCCCTCTAGAAATAATTTTGTTTAACTTTAAGAAGGAGATATACCATGGCAAG
CTGGAGCCACCCGCAGTTCGAAAAGGGTGCAGATGACGACGACAAGGTACCGCATATGGAGGGCGGGCTG
GGGCGTGCTGTGTGCTTGCTGACCGGGGCCTCCAAAGGCTTCGGCCGGACGCTGGCCCCGCTCCTGGCCT
CGCTGCTGTCGCCCGGCTCCGTGCTTGTCCTTAGCGACCTTAACGACGAGGCACTGCGCCAGCTGGAGGC
CGAGCTGGGCGCCGAGCGGTCTGGCCTGCGCGTGGTGCGGGTGCCCGCCGACCTGGGCGCCGAGGCCGGC
TTGCAGCAGCTGCTCGGCGCCCTGCGCGAGCTCCCCCGGCCCAAGGGGCTGCAGCGACTGCTGCTTATCA
ACAACGCGGGCTCTCTTGGGGATGTGTCCAAAGGCTTCGTGGACCTGAGTGACTCCACTCAAGTGAACAA
CTACTGGGCACTGAACTTGACCTCCATGCTCTGCCTGACTTCCAGCGTCCTGAAGGCCTTCCCGGACAGT
CCTGGCCTCAACAGAACCGTGGTTAACATCTCGTCCCTCTGTGCCCTGCAACCTTTCAAAGGCTGGGCGC
TGTACTGTGCAGGAAAGGCTGCTCGTGATATGCTGTTCCAGGTCCTGGCGCTGGAGGAACCTAATGTGAG
GGTGCTGAACTATGCCCCAGGTCCTCTGGACACAGACATGCAGCAGTTGGCCCGGGAGACCTCCGTGGAC
CCAGACATGCGAAAAGGGCTGCAGGAGCTGAAGGCAAAGGGGAAGCTGGTGGATTGCAAGGTGTCAGCCC
AGAAACTGCTGAGCTTACTGGAAAAGGACGAGTTCAAGTCTGGAGCCCACGTGGACTTCTATGGTCTGAG
CGGCGACCAAATGGGCCAGATCGAAAAAATTTTTAAGGTGGTGTACCCTGTGGATGATCATCACTTTAAG
GTGATCCTGCACTATGGCACACTGGTAATCGACGGGGTTACGCCGAACATGATCGACTATTTCGGACGGC
CGTATGAAGGCATCGCCGTGTTCGACGGCAAAAAGATCACTGTAACAGGGACCCTGTGGAACGGCAACAA
AATTATCGACGAGCGCCTGATCAACCCCGACGGCTCCCTGCTGTTCCGAGTAACCATCAACGGAGTGACC
GGCTGGCGGCTGTGCGAACGCATTCTGGCGGGTGGCACCGGTGGCTCTGGCGGTACCGGTGGCTCTATGG
TCTTCACACTCGAAGATTTCGTTGGGGACTGGCGACAGACAGCCGGCTACAACCTGGACCAAGTCCTTGA
ACAGGGAGGTGTGTCCAGTTTGTTTCAGAATCTCGGGGTGTCCGTAACTCCGATCCAAAGGATTGTCCTG
AGCGGTGAAAATGGGCTGAAGATCGACATCCATGTCATCATCCCGTATGAAAGCGGCCGCCCTCCTCCTC
CGCCACCGCCACCACCGCCGCCGCCGCCACCACCACCTCCTCCGCCTCCTCCACCACCACCGCCACCGCC
TCCACCACCTGGCGGCCGCTCTCGGTCTCTCGAGATGGATAAAGACTGCGAAATGAAACGCACTACCCTG
GACAGCCCGCTGGGTAAACTGGAACTGAGCGGTTGCGAGCAGGGCCTGCACGAAATCATTTTCCTGGGCA
AAGGTACGAGCGCTGCGGATGCGGTCGAAGTACCGGCTCCGGCTGCGGTTCTGGGTGGCCCGGAGCCGCT
GATGCAGGCTACCGCATGGCTGAACGCATATTTTCACCAGCCAGAGGCGATTGAAGAGTTCCCTGTACCG
GCCCTGCATCACCCGGTATTTCAGCAGGAATCCTTTACCCGTCAGGTACTGTGGAAACTGCTGAAAGTAG
TGAAATTCGGCGAGGTGATCTCCTATTCCCATCTGGCGGCGCTGGCTGGCAACCCAGCGGCAACTGCGGC
GGTGAAAACCGCTCTGTCTGGTAATCCGGTGCCAATTCTGATCCCGTGCCACCGTGTGGTTCAGGGCGAC
CTGGACGTAGGTGGCTACGAAGGCGGCCTGGCTGTGAAAGAATGGCTGCTGGCGCACGAAGGTCACCGTC
TGGGTAAACCAGGCCTGGGCGGAGCTCCGGGCTTCTCCTCAATTTCCGCTCATCACCACCATCATCACCA
TCACCACCACTAATTAACCTAGGCTGCTGCCACCGCTGAGCAATAACTAGCATAACCCCTTGGGGCCTCT
AAACGGGTCTTGAGGGGTTTTTTGCTGAAAGGAGGAACTATATCCGGAT
Features (pLannotate 1.2.2; 22 found; start..end, strand, type, name):
     12..467     +  rep_origin     f1 ori (sequence partly withheld): f1 bacteriophage origin of replication; arrow indicates direction of (+) strand synthesis
    582..1442    -  CDS            AmpR: β-lactamase; bla; confers resistance to ampicillin, carbenicillin, and related antibiotics
   1443..1535    -  promoter       AmpR promoter: bla
   1616..2204    +  rep_origin     ori: high-copy-number ColE1/pMB1/pBR322/pUC origin of replication
   2390..2529    -  misc_feature   bom: basis of mobility region from pBR322
   2631..2822    -  CDS            rop: Rop protein, which maintains plasmids at low copy number; rop
   2839..3219    +  CDS            YPB1_ECOLX: Protein predicted: Swiss-Prot protein existence level 4. From Escherichia coli.
   3281..3345    -  CDS            TcR (fragment): tetracycline efflux protein; tet; confers resistance to tetracycline
   3360..3381    -  protein_bind   CAP binding site: CAP binding activates transcription in the presence of cAMP. E. coli catabolite activator protein
   3394..4476    -  CDS            lacI: lac repressor; lacI; The lac repressor binds to the lac operator to inhibit transcription in E. coli. This inhibition can be relieved by adding lactose or isopropyl-β-D-thiogalactopyranoside (IPTG).
   4477..4554    -  promoter       lacI promoter: lacI
   4562..4841    -  CDS            TcR (fragment): tetracycline efflux protein; tet; confers resistance to tetracycline
   4867..4885    +  promoter       T7 promoter: promoter for bacteriophage T7 RNA polymerase
   4886..4910    +  protein_bind   lac operator: The lac repressor binds to the lac operator to inhibit transcription in E. coli. This inhibition can be relieved by adding lactose or isopropyl-β-D-thiogalactopyranoside (IPTG). lac repressor encoded by lacI
   4925..4947    +  RBS            RBS: efficient ribosome binding site from bacteriophage T7 gene 10 (Olins and Rangwala, 1989)
   4963..4986    +  CDS            Strep-Tag II: peptide that binds Strep-Tactin®, an engineered form of streptavidin
   5017..5793    +  CDS            SPR: SPRE_HUMAN - Experimental evidence at protein level: Swiss-Prot protein existence level 1. Catalyzes the final one or two reductions in tetra- hydrobiopterin biosynthesis to form 5,6,7,8-tetrahydrobiopterin. From Homo sapiens (Human).
   5794..6111    +  CDS            Nluc (fragment): NanoLuc® luciferase human codon-optimized
   6148..6342    +  CDS            Nluc (fragment): NanoLuc® luciferase human codon-optimized
   6466..7029    +  CDS            MGMT (fragment): MGMT_HUMAN - Experimental evidence at protein level: Swiss-Prot protein existence level 1. Involved in the cellular defense against the biological effects of O6-methylguanine (O6-MeG) and O4-methylthymine (O4-MeT) in DNA. Repairs the methylated nucleobase in DNA by stoichiometrically transferring the methyl group to a cysteine residue in the enzyme. This is a suicide reaction: the enzyme is irreversibly inactivated. From Homo sapiens (Human).
   7083..7100    +  CDS            SET1 (fragment): solubility-enhancement tag derived from T7 phage gene 10B
   7108..7155    +  terminator     T7 terminator: transcription terminator for bacteriophage T7 RNA polymerase
