[The description below was written by a language model from this plasmid's Addgene catalogue record and pLannotate feature annotations shown in this document.]
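Description:
pET51b-NAD-cpLuc2 is a bacterial expression plasmid of about 7.2 kb, built on the Novagen pET51-b(+) backbone, that produces the second version of a protein biosensor for measuring NAD+ levels at the point of care. It replicates in E. coli from a ColE1/pBR322-type origin. The adjacent bom site and rop gene fit its listing as a low-copy plasmid. Selection is by ampicillin through the β-lactamase gene. An f1 origin is also present, along with short leftover fragments of the tetracycline resistance gene from the pBR322 lineage.

The roughly 2.1 kb sensor insert, assembled by Gibson cloning, sits downstream of a T7 promoter with an adjoining lac operator and the T7 gene 10 ribosome binding site, and is followed by a T7 terminator. The plasmid-borne lacI gene supplies repressor, so expression depends on a host that provides T7 RNA polymerase and can be induced with IPTG. The open reading frame starts with an N-terminal Strep-tag II and, according to the catalogue fields, ends with a C-terminal 10×His tag, giving two affinity handles for purification. The His tag is not annotated as such in the feature table.

Between the tags, the annotation shows human sepiapterin reductase (SPR), then two separate NanoLuc luciferase fragments, then a segment matching human MGMT. The split luciferase annotation agrees with the "cpLuc" in the name, suggesting a circularly permuted luciferase. The MGMT-derived region probably represents a SNAP-tag-type self-labelling domain, though the record does not say so. The record also does not describe the sensing mechanism beyond the stated purpose. The purified protein is intended as a luminescent reagent for quantifying NAD+.
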