Addgene plasmid #135629: pET51b-NAD-cpLuc2
Purpose: Bacterial expression of a biosensor for measuring NAD+ levels at the point of care (V2)
Depositing lab: Kai Johnsson. Depositing organization: Max Planck Institute for Medical Research. Publication: A biosensor for measuring NAD(+) levels at the point of care. Yu Q, Pourmandi N, Xue L, Gondrand C, Fabritz S, Bardy D, Patiny L, Katsyuba E, Auwerx J, Johnsson K. Nat Metab. 2019 Dec;1(12):1219-1225. doi: 10.1038/s42255-019-0151-7. Epub 2019 Dec 13. PubMed 32694678.
Backbone
  Vector backbone: pET51-b(+)
  Backbone manufacturer: Novagen
  Backbone size w/o insert (bp): 5218
  Total vector size (bp): 7183
  Vector type: Bacterial Expression
Growth in bacteria
  Bacterial resistance: Ampicillin, 100 μg/mL
  Growth temperature: 37°C
  Growth strain: DH5alpha
  Copy number: Low Copy
Gene/Insert
  Gene/Insert name: NAD-cpLuc2 sensor
  Insert size (bp): 2121
  Promoter: T7
  Tag / fusion protein: Strep (N terminal on insert); Hisx10 (C terminal on insert)
  Cloning method: Gibson Cloning
  Sequencing primers: 5′ T7; 3′ RP
Terms and licenses: Academic/Nonprofit Terms; Industry Terms: Not Available to Industry
How to cite: pET51b-NAD-cpLuc2 was a gift from Kai Johnsson (Addgene plasmid # 135629 ; http://n2t.net/addgene:135629 ; RRID:Addgene_135629)
